Addgene plasmid #122534: pLS2965
Purpose: Expression of a C. elegan codon optimized fluorescent protein (CemOrange2) fused to a Golgi localized gene (aman-2) under the intestinal specific promoter nhx-2
Depositing lab: Gary Silverman. Depositing organization: Washington University in Saint Louis. Publication: CemOrange2 fusions facilitate multifluorophore subcellular imaging in C. elegans. Thomas BJ, Wight IE, Chou WYY, Moreno M, Dawson Z, Homayouni A, Huang H, Kim H, Jia H, Buland JR, Wambach JA, Cole FS, Pak SC, Silverman GA, Luke CJ. PLoS One. 2019 Mar 26;14(3):e0214257. doi: 10.1371/journal.pone.0214257. eCollection 2019. PubMed 30913273.
Backbone
  Vector backbone: pPD49.26
  Vector type: Bacterial Expression
Growth in bacteria
  Bacterial resistance: Ampicillin, 100 μg/mL
  Growth temperature: 37°C
  Growth strain: DH5alpha
  Copy number: High Copy
Gene/Insert
  Gene/Insert name: Pnhx-2_aman-2::CemOrange2
  Species: C. elegans (nematode), Synthetic
  Entrez Gene: aman-2
  Promoter: Pnhx-2
  Cloning method: Gibson Cloning
Terms and licenses: Academic/Nonprofit Terms; Industry Terms: Not Available to Industry
How to cite: pLS2965 was a gift from Gary Silverman (Addgene plasmid # 122534 ; http://n2t.net/addgene:122534 ; RRID:Addgene_122534)
