[The description below was written by a language model from this plasmid's Addgene catalogue record and pLannotate feature annotations shown in this document.]
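Description:
pLS2965 is an 11.3 kb C. elegans transgene plasmid built on the pPD49.26 backbone, a standard worm expression vector. The catalogue lists the vector type as bacterial expression, but the stated purpose and promoter show that E. coli serves only as the propagation host. The plasmid replicates there from a high-copy ColE1/pUC-type origin and is selected with ampicillin through the bla (AmpR) gene and its own promoter. Short remnants of rop, bom, lacI and the lac promoter/operator region also appear in the annotation. These are leftovers of the cloning vector lineage and are not functional parts of the design.

The payload, assembled by Gibson cloning, is Pnhx-2_aman-2::CemOrange2. The intestine-specific nhx-2 promoter drives the C. elegans gene aman-2, whose product is Golgi-localized, fused to CemOrange2, a version of the orange fluorescent protein mOrange2 codon-optimized for the nematode. The automated feature table recognises the fluorescent protein coding region as mOrange2. It does not annotate the nhx-2 promoter or aman-2 sequences, which presumably lie in the large unannotated stretch upstream of that region. A very short "URA3 promoter" match within this stretch is most likely a spurious hit. An "aex-5" fragment downstream of the fluorophore is a match to C. elegans sequence, and the record does not explain its role.

The construct labels the Golgi of intestinal cells with orange fluorescence in transgenic worms. It belongs to a set of CemOrange2 organelle markers meant to be combined with other fluorophores for multicolour subcellular imaging.
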