Features (pLannotate 1.2.2; 12 found; start..end, strand, type, name):
   3712..3734    +  promoter       URA3 promoter (fragment): S. cerevisiae URA3
   7126..7986    +  CDS            mOrange2: mOrange2 is a basic (constitutively fluorescent) orange fluorescent protein published in 2008, derived from Discosoma sp.. It has high acid sensitivity.
   8533..8685    +  CDS            aex-5 (fragment): AEX5_CAEEL - Also known as kpc-3 From Caenorhabditis elegans.
   8812..8847    +  CDS            rop (fragment): Rop protein, which maintains plasmids at low copy number; rop
   8949..9048    +  misc_feature   bom (fragment): basis of mobility region from pBR322
   9146..9250    +  promoter       AmpR promoter: bla
   9251..10111   +  CDS            AmpR: β-lactamase; bla; confers resistance to ampicillin, carbenicillin, and related antibiotics
  10282..10870   +  rep_origin     ori: high-copy-number ColE1/pMB1/pBR322/pUC origin of replication
  11053..11145   +  CDS            lacI (fragment): lac repressor; lacI; The lac repressor binds to the lac operator to inhibit transcription in E. coli. This inhibition can be relieved by adding lactose or isopropyl-β-D-thiogalactopyranoside (IPTG).
  11158..11179   +  protein_bind   CAP binding site: CAP binding activates transcription in the presence of cAMP. E. coli catabolite activator protein
  11194..11224   +  promoter       lac promoter: promoter for the E. coli lac operon
  11228..11250   +  protein_bind   lac operator (fragment): The lac repressor binds to the lac operator to inhibit transcription in E. coli. This inhibition can be relieved by adding lactose or isopropyl-β-D-thiogalactopyranoside (IPTG). lac repressor encoded by lacI
>Addgene plasmid #122534 | pLS2965 | addgene full sequence | sequence record 238120 | Addgene NGS Result
ATGACCATGATTACGCCAAGCTTCCTTCCAAGTTATTGACAAGTATTAACTGCACTTCTCATAAAAATTT
TTCAAATAGATCTATTTAGTCTGGAATAGGAATACTTTTGGCAATTTTCTTGAGAATCATAGAAGACGAA
TTTCTGAACTGCTCTTTGTGAAGCCACGCCCATATATTGGCATTTTTGTATCCAATTTTTTGTAGAGTAC
CTGAATCATTGTCACTACATCTGCTAAACAATATATGGAAGTTCTATGAGAGGTGAAAGGTAAATCATAT
AACAACTGTAATAACATAGAAATGATTGTAGTATATTTCCAATTAGGCTGAGTTGATCTTATTGAAGAGT
TTGAATCATAGCAATTTTTTCCTCTTTTAGTATTTTTCAAAACAAATTTTCACAATGTTAGATGTAGTAT
TTAGCATTAAGGCATCTGTAATCTCCCAGAAATGTTTTGGGAATAAAACCCTTTGACTCTTTGGTCCTTT
TTTGCTCCAAATAATATCTGATTTTAACCCGTTCTGATCTACTTTTTACCTTTCGATCGTCACATCCGCG
TACACGTTTCTCTTGCTCTCAATTGCTTATCTTTATGGCCTTTTCCCCCACTTTTTGTCGACTATCATGC
GGACGTGGCTTCCTTGCTCCCTCCCGGTTTTTTTGAAAACACTTGTGAATTTATTTTTTGTGGTCAAAAT
TACGAAACATTTGAATTCTCAATCTATTTATAGACCGGGTGTGGTATGTTATGCCATGTTTTTGTCATTG
CCAAATGAACATCGATATTTTAATTTTCTGAACTTACCGTACCCCCTGCGTTACTATTTTATTTTTAATT
TGTATAATTTCATTGCTATAATTTGTTGTCCTTGAAACATTGAAGATATCGAAGAAATAATGACAAAAAT
CAGATAGAACAATTTTTCCTACTCATCAACTCACATTTTTCTATTTTCTCTTGTGCGAAAAAAATAGTAT
ATTGGGAATATTTATAGTATTGCAACTTTTCTCTTAGTTCGCAGAGTTGCAATACTACTAGATCCCTAAT
AGAGGAAATATGGTGACCAGCTTTTTGCAATTGGAAAGTTGGGAAAAAAGTATATATATTAATAGACTTA
CATTCTTGTAGTTCGTAGAATTTTTCAGGAAATCTGACACGCAAGACTTTTTCAAAAAGTTTTTTTTTTT
AATTTGGCAATCTGCCAAAACGTTTACTGAACATTTTGAAAACATCTACCAGTACCTTTAACACAACGAA
AAATTGTTCTAAGCAATATTAACTGTGATAATTGATGTTAAGACCTGAAATTTAATCACAAATTTCACCT
GGAAATGACAGTAATCGGCTTCTAAATACTGTCGACACAAGTGCCATACCTAAGATTCCAATCCTATTAC
CATGTTTCCCAATTTCATTCTCTTTCGTATCTCTATTTCTCTTCTTTATTATCAATTACTTTTTATCAGT
TCTTCGTTTGCTTTAACATCAAGAGCACATAGCGCTCTCTCGTCTCTCTCTCATGCTCTTTTTGAACTTT
TACAAAAAACTATTTCCGGTTGTTTTGATTCTTGGAATTTGAAATAATTTTCAGTGATTAAATCTAGAGG
ATCCCCGGGATTGGCCAAAGGACCCAAAGGTATGTTTCGAATGATACTAACATAACATAGAACATTTTCA
GGAGGACCCTTGGCTAGCAAAAATGGGAAAACGCAATTTCTATATTATCCTATGTTTGGGAGTCTTTCTC
ACCGTATCACTCTATTTGTACAATGGAATTGAAACCGGAGCTGAAGCGCTCACCAAACGACAAGCAAGTT
TTCAAATTAAGATTATAATAATATGACTTAAATTTATTTCAGAGATATGTAGATGATTTACGGCGGAAAA
TCGGAAATTTGGAGCATGTAGCAGAAGAAAATGGAAGAACGATAGACCGCTTGGAACAAGAAGTTCAACG
AGCAAAAGCTGAAAAATCGGTAGATTTTGATGAAGAAAAAGAAAAAACGGAAGAAAAAGAAGTAGAAAAA
GAGGAAAAAGAAGTTGCACCAGTTCCAGTTCGAGGAAATCGTGGTGAAATGGCTCATATTCATCAAGTAA
AGCAACATATCAAGCCAACTCCATCGATGAAAGATGTTTGTGGAATTAGAGAAAACGTCAGCATTGCTCA
TTCAGACCTGCAGGTAGAATTTTATTTATATTTTAATAAAATTTGTTTTTTTAAGATGCTCGATCTCTAT
GACACCTGGAAGTTCGAAAATCCAGACGGAGGTGTATGGAAACAAGGATGGAAAATTGAATACGATGCAG
AGAAAGTCAAATCTCTTCCACGTTTGGAAGTTATTGTGATACCTCATTCTCATTGTGATCCCGGATGGAT
TATGACTTTCGAAGAGTATTACAACAGACAAACTCGCAATATTCTTGATGGAATGGCTAAACATTTGGCA
GAAAAAGACGAAATGCGGTTTATATATGCAGAAATATCATTTTTCGAAACTTGGTGGAGAGACCAGGCAG
ATGAAATTAAAAAGAAAGTTAAAGGATATTTGGAAGCAGGAAAGTTTGAAATTGTTACTGGCGGATGGGT
TATGACAGATGAAGCTAATGCACATTATCACTCAATGATCACTGAATTGTTCGAAGGACATGAATGGATT
CAAAATCATTTGGGAAAAAGTGAGTAAAAGTTTTTTTTTTGAATATTGCATAAATTGAATATTTAGGCGC
CATTCCACAATCTCATTGGTCAATTGATCCATTCGGTTTATCACCATCAATGCCACATCTTCTAACTTCT
GCTAATATAACCAATGCTGTAATTCAAAGGTATGAACATTATTTTTTAAAAATAGTAAAATATTTTCAAT
TTCCAGAGTTCATTATTCGGTGAAACGTGAGCTTGCTCTGAAAAAGAATCTTGAATTCTACTGGAGACAA
TTATTTGGATCAACTGGACATCCTGATCTTCGTTCACATATTATGCCTTTCTACTCTTACGATATACCTC
ATACGTGTGGCCCAGAACCGTCTGTTTGCTGTCAATTCGATTTCCGTAGAATGCCAGAAGGTGGAAAATC
ATGTGATTGGGGAATCCCTCCACAGAAAATTAACGATGACAATGTGGCTCACAGAGCTGAAATGATTTAT
GATCAATATAGAAAGAAAAGTCAACTTTTCAAGAATAATGTGATTTTCCAACCACTTGGAGATGATTTCA
GGTGAGATTTTATTTCTTAATCTAGAAACTAATAGTGCTCTCTATTTAGGTACGACATTGATTTTGAATG
GAATTCACAATATGAAAACTATAAGAAATTGTTCGAATACATGAATTCCAAATCAGAATGGAATGTTCAT
GCTCAATTCGGAACTCTTTCTGATTATTTCAAGAAGCTTGATACTGCAATTTCTGCGTCTGGCGAGCAAC
TTCCAACTTTTTCTGGAGATTTCTTCACTTATGCGGACAGAGATGATCATTATTGGAGTGGTAAGCATCA
GGACAGAATCCAAAAATTCTTGTTTTCGAAGACGAAAAAAAAAGTTTTTTTTAATTTGAGAAAACGAAAA
CGAAAAAGGTTTTTCACCAAAAACACGAAAAAAATAAAACTTTGAAAAGTGATTTTGAAAAACTTTAATT
TCGAGTGTAATTTTTTGGAAAAATGTAAAATTTAAAGTTTTATTCGTTTTCAATATTCCAGATTTTTTCT
CTTTTTTTTTGTTTTTTTTTTTGAAAAAAGCAAACAATTATTTTTTTGGCCAAACACGAAACACAAAATA
AACAAAACATTTTGTAAGATTGAAAAGCAATTTTGAAAAACTTAAACATCTATGTATCAAAAGTGTACTC
TTTTTATAATTTCAAGTGTAGATTCTAGTTTTTCTGTTTTTCAGTATATCAAAGTTTTTCGCTTTTTTGT
TCACTTTATTTTTTTGAAAAAAGCGAGAAATAAATGTATCGCTAAACAACTTCAAAAAAAACGAAAAAAA
ATAAATAACTAACAAAATTTTTTACCGCTTTACGAATTTTCAGGATACTTCACTTCCCGTCCATTCTATA
AACAGCTTGATCGGGTTCTCCAACATTATTTAAGATCAGCTGAAATCGCCTTTACCCTTGCAAATATTGA
AGAAGAAGGAATGGTTGAAGCGAAAATTTTTGAGAAGCTTGTGACTGCTCGACGAGCTCTTTCACTTTTC
CAACATCACGATGGTGTAACTGGTACGGCAAAAGATCACGTCGTCTTGGATTATGGTCAGAAAATGATTG
ATGCTTTGAACGCATGTGAGGATATTCTTTCGGAAGCTCTTGTTGTATTGCTGGGAATTGATTCAACGAA
TAAGATGCAGATGGATGAGCATAGAGTTAATGAAAACCTTCTACCCGAAAAACGTGTCTATAAAATTGGG
CAGTGAGTTTTTTAATGTCTCCATTTTCATTGATTAATTGTATTTCTTACAGAAACGTCGTATTGTTCAA
TACTTTATCTAGAAATCGCAACGAGCCAATTTGTATTCAAGTTGATTCTCTTGACGCTGGTGTCGAAGCT
GATCCTCCAATTAAAAAACAACAAGTTTCGCCGGTTATTGCATATGATGAAGAGAAGAAAACGCTTGTTG
TCAAAAACGGAATATTCGAAGTAATTTATAAAGGATTATCCTGAAAGTGACCATATAATCATGTCTTTCA
GCTTTGCTTCATGTTATCACTTGGACCAATGGAGTCTGTCAGTTTCAGACTTGTGAAAAATACAACAACA
TCCAAAGTTGAAATAATCACCAATAATGCGGCAGAATTCAAAGAAACAAGTTTTAAATCTTCATCCACTT
CTGGAGACTTTACTGTGAAAAACGACAAAGTTGAAGCTGAATTTGATGGAGAAAATGGAATGATTAAAAG
AGCTACCAGTCTTGTTGATGATAAACCAATTGATTTGAATTCTCACTTTATTCATTATGGAGCACGGAAG
TCAAAGAGAAAGTGTAAGTAATTAGATTTATTATTTGAAGATTATTAGAATATTTAGAACTATTATTAAA
TCTGAATGTTGTTAGTAATAGTAACGGGCTGATCGAACAGCGCGTTGAGTAGCTCTGAATGGAAGACGAG
AGACAGTTGGTCCCTGGTATACTGTAGGAGAAGATCCATAGGATCCCATGGCCAGTGGAATCACCATTGG
GTATCCAGAAGTTTCTAAAGATCATTAATGAATTAATAAAAATGAATTGATATCTGTTGACTCACTTGGG
TACATTGGATATCCATTGAGTAGTAATGGTTGACCACCTCCCATCATCATATCAGATGCAGCGAAACGAG
GCTTATACATGTTAGATCCATACGTATCTGAAGTTTTGAAATTTCCGATTTTATTAGGATAATGTGTGAT
TTCCACACAAGGTATTAAATCTCACCCATTCCCATCATACTGCTAGAAAGTCCATACGGCATCTGTTGCA
TTCCTTGCATGTTATGGATACTCTGAATTCCTTGCATTCCCTGTAATCCTTGAAATCCTCCCATAGAACT
CATTGATCCCATGGACGACATCATTGGGTTACCCGAACCAGAATAGAATGAACTTCCGCTCATTCCGGGT
CTACGAATATAGACTTCATCACGTTCATAAGGATTTCCATATCCTGAACGAGATCCCGAAGATGAGTAGA
CGTTATAAATAAATGGGTCGGCTGAAATAAGGGATTAAATAATATTTATCATTTTGTACGCATCCTAGTG
CAGTTTATGAAACAAAATATTTCAGTAACTCACCTGAAACTGCGGATACAGCTAGAATAACTGCAGCTGC
ATAGAACATCACCATTCCTGCGTAGAAGCGCGAAATGATACAAATCAGCCGTTGACATGATAAACAAGTG
ATTGAAATAAGGCGATTTGGGTCAAGAGATGCATCCGTTCTTCACTCCTCTTCACTCTCTCACTTCTCAT
CCCTTCAAAATCTAGGCTTTTCCTCCAAATCTTTTGTTCGCTTTAAAAATGTTTTTCTTTCAGTCGCAAA
TGGAAATGAAGACAACCCGGCTGGCGCATACCTGTTCCTTCCCGATGGAGAAGCTAGAGAACTCAAAAAA
CAATCAAGTGATTGGATATTGGTAAAAGGAGAAGTTGTTCAAAAAGTGTTTGCAACTCCAAACAATGATC
TGAAAATATTGCAAACGTACACACTTTATCAAGGGCTTCCATGGATTGATTTGGATAATGAAGTTGATGT
ACGTTCCAAGGAGAATTTCGAGTTGGCACTGAGATTCAGTTCTTCAGTAAATAGTGGTGATGAGTTTTTC
ACTGATCTCAATGGAATGCAAATGATAAAAAGGAGACGACAAACTAAATTACCAACACAGGCCAATTTCT
ATCCCATGTCTGCTGGTGTTTACATTGAAGACGATACTACCAGAATGTCAATTCATTCGGCACAGGCTCT
CGGAGTTAGCAGTCTCTCGTCGGGACAAATTGAAATAATGCTTGATCGACGACTTAGTTCAGATGACAAC
AGAGGTCTTCAGCAAGGAGTTAGAGACAACAAACGAACAGTTGCACATTTCCGTATTGTTATTGAGCCGA
TGTCTTCATCGAGTGGTAATAAGAAGGAAGAACGAGTTGGATTCCATTCACATGTTGGTCATCTCGCTAC
GTGGTCTCTTCATTATCCTCTTGTCAAAATGATTGGAGATGCAACACCAAAATCTATTTCTTCGAAAAAT
GTGGAACAAGAGCTGAACTGTGACCTGCATCTAGTGACATTTAGGTGTTAAAAAATCTGAAATCTACAGT
AACCCTCATCTTTAATCATTTTCAGAACACTGGCATCGCCGACAACTTACGAAGCCAACGAAAGATCTAC
GGCAGCTGAGAAGAAAGCAGCGATGGTGATGCATAGAGTTGTTCCAGACTGTAGATCCAGGCTTACCCTC
CCAGACACGTCATGCTTAGCTACTGGATTAGAAATTGAGCCACTCAAATTGATCTCGACACTGAAGTCTG
CGAAAAAAACGTCACTAACCAATCTTTATGAAGGAAACAAGGCTGAACAATTCCGACTCCAACCAAACGA
TATTTCCAGTATTCTTGTATCATTTCTCGAGAGGCCTGGTACCATGGGCGGAAAAATGGTCTCCAAGGGA
GAGGAGAACAACATGGCCATCATCAAGGAGTTCATGCGTTTCAAGGTCCGTATGGAGGGATCCGTCAACG
GACACGAGTTCGAGATCGAGGGAGAGGGAGAGGGACGTCCATACGAGGGATTCCAAACCGCCAAGCTCAA
GGTCACCAAGGTAAGTTTAAACATATATATACTAACTAACCCTGATTATTTAAATTTTCAGGGAGGACCA
CTCCCATTCGCCTGGGACATCCTCTCCCCACACTTCACCTACGGATCCAAGGCCTACGTCAAGCACCCAG
CCGACATCCCAGACTACTTCAAGCTCTCCTTCCCAGAGGGATTCAAGTGGGAGCGTGTCATGAACTACGA
GGACGGAGGAGTCGTCACCGTCACCCAAGACTCCTCCCTCCAAGACGGAGAGTTCATCTACAAGGTAAGT
TTAAACAGTTCGGTACTAACTAACCATACATATTTAAATTTTCAGGTCAAGCTCCGTGGAACCAACTTCC
CATCCGACGGACCAGTCATGCAAAAGAAGACCATGGGATGGGAGGCCTCCTCCGAGCGTATGTACCCAGA
GGACGGAGCCCTCAAGGGAAAGATCAAGATGCGTCTCAAGCTCAAGGTAAGTTTAAACATGATTTTACTA
ACTAACTAATCTGATTTAAATTTTCAGGACGGAGGACACTACACCTCCGAGGTCAAGACCACCTACAAGG
CCAAGAAGCCAGTCCAACTCCCAGGAGCCTACATCGTCGACATCAAGCTCGACATCACCTCCCACAACGA
GGACTACACCATCGTCGAGCAATACGAGCGTGCCGAGGGACGTCACTCCACCGGAGGAATGGACGAACTC
TACAAGCTTAACGGTCCTAGGAGATCTGAATTCGGCGCCTAAGAGCTCCGCATCGGCCGCTGTCATCAGA
TCGCCATCTCGCGCCCGTGCCTCTGACTTCTAAGTCCAATTACTCTTCAACATCCCTACATGCTCTTTCT
CCCTGTGCTCCCACCCCCTATTTTTGTTATTATCAAAAAACTTCTCTTAATTTCTTTGTTTTTTAGCTTC
TTTTAAGTCACCTCTAACAATGAAATTGTGTAGATTCAAAAATAGAATTAATTCGTAATAAAAAGTCGAA
AAAAATTGTGCTCCCTCCCCCCATTAATAATAATTCTATCCCAAAATCTACACAATGTTCTGTGTACACT
TCTTATGTTTTTTACTTCTGATAAATTTTTTTGAAACATCATAGAAAAAACCGCACACAAAATACCTTAT
CATATGTTACGTTTCAGTTTATGACCGCAATTTTTATTTCTTCGCACGTCTGGGCCTCTCATGACGTCAA
ATCATGCTCATCGTGAAAAAGTTTTGGAGTATTTTTGGAATTTTTCAATCAAGTGAAAGTTTATGAAATT
AATTTTCCTGCTTTTGCTTTTTGGGGTTTCCCCTATTGTTTGTCAAGATTTCGAGGACGGCGTTTTTCTT
GCTAAAATCACAAGTATTGATGAGCACGATGCAAGAAAGATCGGAAGAAGGTTTGGGTTTGAGGCTCAGT
GGAAGGTGAGTAGAAGTTGATAATTTGAAAGTGGAGTAGTGTCTATGGGGTTTTTGCCTTAAATGACAGA
ATACATTCCCAATATACCAAACATAACTGTTTCTACTAGTCGGCCGTACGGGCCCTTTCGTCTCGCGCGT
TTCGGTGATGACGGTGAAAACCTCTGACACATGCAGCTCCCGGAGACGGTCACAGCTTGTCTGTAAGCGG
ATGCCGGGAGCAGACAAGCCCGTCAGGGCGCGTCAGCGGGTGTTGGCGGGTGTCGGGGCTGGCTTAACTA
TGCGGCATCAGAGCAGATTGTACTGAGAGTGCACCATATGCGGTGTGAAATACCGCACAGATGCGTAAGG
AGAAAATACCGCATCAGGCGGCCTTAAGGGCCTCGTGATACGCCTATTTTTATAGGTTAATGTCATGATA
ATAATGGTTTCTTAGACGTCAGGTGGCACTTTTCGGGGAAATGTGCGCGGAACCCCTATTTGTTTATTTT
TCTAAATACATTCAAATATGTATCCGCTCATGAGACAATAACCCTGATAAATGCTTCAATAATATTGAAA
AAGGAAGAGTATGAGTATTCAACATTTCCGTGTCGCCCTTATTCCCTTTTTTGCGGCATTTTGCCTTCCT
GTTTTTGCTCACCCAGAAACGCTGGTGAAAGTAAAAGATGCTGAAGATCAGTTGGGTGCACGAGTGGGTT
ACATCGAACTGGATCTCAACAGCGGTAAGATCCTTGAGAGTTTTCGCCCCGAAGAACGTTTTCCAATGAT
GAGCACTTTTAAAGTTCTGCTATGTGGCGCGGTATTATCCCGTATTGACGCCGGGCAAGAGCAACTCGGT
CGCCGCATACACTATTCTCAGAATGACTTGGTTGAGTACTCACCAGTCACAGAAAAGCATCTTACGGATG
GCATGACAGTAAGAGAATTATGCAGTGCTGCCATAACCATGAGTGATAACACTGCGGCCAACTTACTTCT
GACAACGATCGGAGGACCGAAGGAGCTAACCGCTTTTTTGCACAACATGGGGGATCATGTAACTCGCCTT
GATCGTTGGGAACCGGAGCTGAATGAAGCCATACCAAACGACGAGCGTGACACCACGATGCCTGTAGCAA
TGGCAACAACGTTGCGCAAACTATTAACTGGCGAACTACTTACTCTAGCTTCCCGGCAACAATTAATAGA
CTGGATGGAGGCGGATAAAGTTGCAGGACCACTTCTGCGCTCGGCCCTTCCGGCTGGCTGGTTTATTGCT
GATAAATCTGGAGCCGGTGAGCGTGGGTCTCGCGGTATCATTGCAGCACTGGGGCCAGATGGTAAGCCCT
CCCGTATCGTAGTTATCTACACGACGGGGAGTCAGGCAACTATGGATGAACGAAATAGACAGATCGCTGA
GATAGGTGCCTCACTGATTAAGCATTGGTAACTGTCAGACCAAGTTTACTCATATATACTTTAGATTGAT
TTAAAACTTCATTTTTAATTTAAAAGGATCTAGGTGAAGATCCTTTTTGATAATCTCATGACCAAAATCC
CTTAACGTGAGTTTTCGTTCCACTGAGCGTCAGACCCCGTAGAAAAGATCAAAGGATCTTCTTGAGATCC
TTTTTTTCTGCGCGTAATCTGCTGCTTGCAAACAAAAAAACCACCGCTACCAGCGGTGGTTTGTTTGCCG
GATCAAGAGCTACCAACTCTTTTTCCGAAGGTAACTGGCTTCAGCAGAGCGCAGATACCAAATACTGTTC
TTCTAGTGTAGCCGTAGTTAGGCCACCACTTCAAGAACTCTGTAGCACCGCCTACATACCTCGCTCTGCT
AATCCTGTTACCAGTGGCTGCTGCCAGTGGCGATAAGTCGTGTCTTACCGGGTTGGACTCAAGACGATAG
TTACCGGATAAGGCGCAGCGGTCGGGCTGAACGGGGGGTTCGTGCACACAGCCCAGCTTGGAGCGAACGA
CCTACACCGAACTGAGATACCTACAGCGTGAGCTATGAGAAAGCGCCACGCTTCCCGAAGGGAGAAAGGC
GGACAGGTATCCGGTAAGCGGCAGGGTCGGAACAGGAGAGCGCACGAGGGAGCTTCCAGGGGGAAACGCC
TGGTATCTTTATAGTCCTGTCGGGTTTCGCCACCTCTGACTTGAGCGTCGATTTTTGTGATGCTCGTCAG
GGGGGCGGAGCCTATGGAAAAACGCCAGCAACGCGGCCTTTTTACGGTTCCTGGCCTTTTGCTGGCCTTT
TGCTCACATGTTCTTTCCTGCGTTATCCCCTGATTCTGTGGATAACCGTATTACCGCCTTTGAGTGAGCT
GATACCGCTCGCCGCAGCCGAACGACCGAGCGCAGCGAGTCAGTGAGCGAGGAAGCGGAAGAGCGCCCAA
TACGCAAACCGCCTCTCCCCGCGCGTTGGCCGATTCATTAATGCAGCTGGCACGACAGGTTTCCCGACTG
GAAAGCGGGCAGTGAGCGCAACGCAATTAATGTGAGTTAGCTCACTCATTAGGCACCCCAGGCTTTACAC
TTTATGCTTCCGGCTCGTATGTTGTGTGGAATTGTGAGCGGATAACAATTTCACACAGGAAACAGCT
